>Addgene plasmid #141837 | TFORF1556 | addgene full sequence | sequence record 415131 | Addgene NGS Result
TTAATGTAGTCTTATGCAATACTCTTGTAGTCTTGCAACATGGTAACGATGAGTTAGCAACATGCCTTAC
AAGGAGAGAAAAAGCACCGTGCATGCCGATTGGTGGAAGTAAGGTGGTACGATCGTGCCTTATTAGGAAG
GCAACAGACGGGTCTGACATGGATTGGACGAACCACTGAATTGCCGCATTGCAGAGATATTGTATTTAAG
TGCCTAGCTCGATACATAAACGGGTCTCTCTGGTTAGACCAGATCTGAGCCTGGGAGCTCTCTGGCTAAC
TAGGGAACCCACTGCTTAAGCCTCAATAAAGCTTGCCTTGAGTGCTTCAAGTAGTGTGTGCCCGTCTGTT
GTGTGACTCTGGTAACTAGAGATCCCTCAGACCCTTTTAGTCAGTGTGGAAAATCTCTAGCAGTGGCGCC
CGAACAGGGACTTGAAAGCGAAAGGGAAACCAGAGGAGCTCTCTCGACGCAGGACTCGGCTTGCTGAAGC
GCGCACGGCAAGAGGCGAGGGGCGGCGACTGGTGAGTACGCCAAAAATTTTGACTAGCGGAGGCTAGAAG
GAGAGAGATGGGTGCGAGAGCGTCAGTATTAAGCGGGGGAGAATTAGATCGCGATGGGAAAAAATTCGGT
TAAGGCCAGGGGGAAAGAAAAAATATAAATTAAAACATATAGTATGGGCAAGCAGGGAGCTAGAACGATT
CGCAGTTAATCCTGGCCTGTTAGAAACATCAGAAGGCTGTAGACAAATACTGGGACAGCTACAACCATCC
CTTCAGACAGGATCAGAAGAACTTAGATCATTATATAATACAGTAGCAACCCTCTATTGTGTGCATCAAA
GGATAGAGATAAAAGACACCAAGGAAGCTTTAGACAAGATAGAGGAAGAGCAAAACAAAAGTAAGACCAC
CGCACAGCAAGCGGCCGCTGATCTTCAGACCTGGAGGAGGAGATATGAGGGACAATTGGAGAAGTGAATT
ATATAAATATAAAGTAGTAAAAATTGAACCATTAGGAGTAGCACCCACCAAGGCAAAGAGAAGAGTGGTG
CAGAGAGAAAAAAGAGCAGTGGGAATAGGAGCTTTGTTCCTTGGGTTCTTGGGAGCAGCAGGAAGCACTA
TGGGCGCAGCGTCAATGACGCTGACGGTACAGGCCAGACAATTATTGTCTGGTATAGTGCAGCAGCAGAA
CAATTTGCTGAGGGCTATTGAGGCGCAACAGCATCTGTTGCAACTCACAGTCTGGGGCATCAAGCAGCTC
CAGGCAAGAATCCTGGCTGTGGAAAGATACCTAAAGGATCAACAGCTCCTGGGGATTTGGGGTTGCTCTG
GAAAACTCATTTGCACCACTGCTGTGCCTTGGAATGCTAGTTGGAGTAATAAATCTCTGGAACAGATTTG
GAATCACACGACCTGGATGGAGTGGGACAGAGAAATTAACAATTACACAAGCTTAATACACTCCTTAATT
GAAGAATCGCAAAACCAGCAAGAAAAGAATGAACAAGAATTATTGGAATTAGATAAATGGGCAAGTTTGT
GGAATTGGTTTAACATAACAAATTGGCTGTGGTATATAAAATTATTCATAATGATAGTAGGAGGCTTGGT
AGGTTTAAGAATAGTTTTTGCTGTACTTTCTATAGTGAATAGAGTTAGGCAGGGATATTCACCATTATCG
TTTCAGACCCACCTCCCAACCCCGAGGGGACCCATGCATTGCATCTCAATTAGTCAGCAACCAGGTGTGG
AAAGTCCCCAGGCTCCCCAGCAGGCAGAAGTATGCAAAGCATGCGTCTCAATTAGTCAGCAACCATAGTC
CCGCCCCTAACTCCGCCCATCCCGCCCCTAACTCCGCCCAGTTCCGCCCATTCTCCGCCCCATGGCTGAC
TAATTTTTTTTATTTATGCAGAGGCCGAGGCCGCCTCGGCCTCTGAGCTATTCCAGAAGTAGTGAGGAGG
CTTTTTTGGAGGCCTAGGCTTTTGCAAAAAGCTTTCTAGAGGTACCACCGGAGCTTACCATGACCGAGTA
CAAGCCCACGGTGCGCCTCGCCACCCGCGACGACGTCCCCAGGGCCGTACGCACCCTCGCCGCCGCGTTC
GCCGACTACCCCGCCACGCGCCACACCGTCGATCCGGACCGCCACATCGAGCGGGTCACCGAGCTGCAAG
AACTCTTCCTCACGCGCGTCGGGCTCGACATCGGCAAGGTGTGGGTCGCGGACGACGGCGCCGCCGTGGC
GGTCTGGACCACGCCGGAGAGCGTCGAAGCGGGGGCGGTGTTCGCCGAGATCGGCCCGCGCATGGCCGAG
TTGAGCGGTTCCCGGCTGGCCGCGCAGCAACAGATGGAAGGCCTCCTGGCGCCGCACCGGCCCAAGGAGC
CCGCGTGGTTCCTGGCCACCGTCGGCGTCTCGCCCGACCACCAGGGCAAGGGTCTGGGCAGCGCCGTCGT
GCTCCCCGGAGTGGAGGCGGCCGAGCGCGCCGGGGTGCCCGCCTTCCTGGAGACCTCCGCGCCCCGCAAC
CTCCCCTTCTACGAGCGGCTCGGCTTCACCGTCACCGCCGACGTCGAGGTGCCCGAAGGACCGCGCACCT
GGTGCATGACCCGCAAGCCCGGTGCCAGTTAACGAATTCTAGATCTTGAGACAAATGGCAGTATTCATCC
ACAATTTTAAAAGAAAAGGGGGGATTGGGGGGTACAGTGCAGGGGAAAGAATAGTAGACATAATAGCAAC
AGACATACAAACTAAAGAATTACAAAAACAAATTACAAAAATTCAAAATTTTCGGGTTTATTACAGGGAC
AGCAGAGATCCACTTTGGCGCCGGCTCGAGGCCTGCAGGTGCAAAGATGGATAAAGTTTTAAACAGAGAG
GAATCTTTGCAGCTAATGGACCTTCTAGGTCTTGAAAGGAGTGGGAATTGGCTCCGGTGCCCGTCAGTGG
GCAGAGCGCACATCGCCCACAGTCCCCGAGAAGTTGGGGGGAGGGGTCGGCAATTGAACCGGTGCCTAGA
GAAGGTGGCGCGGGGTAAACTGGGAAAGTGATGTCGTGTACTGGCTCCGCCTTTTTCCCGAGGGTGGGGG
AGAACCGTATATAAGTGCAGTAGTCGCCGTGAACGTTCTTTTTCGCAACGGGTTTGCCGCCAGAACACAG
GTAAGTGCCGTGTGTGGTTCCCGCGGGCCTGGCCTCTTTACGGGTTATGGCCCTTGCGTGCCTTGAATTA
CTTCCACCTGGCTGCAGTACGTGATTCTTGATCCCGAGCTTCGGGTTGGAAGTGGGTGGGAGAGTTCGAG
GCCTTGCGCTTAAGGAGCCCCTTCGCCTCGTGCTTGAGTTGAGGCCTGGCCTGGGCGCTGGGGCCGCCGC
GTGCGAATCTGGTGGCACCTTCGCGCCTGTCTCGCTGCTTTCGATAAGTCTCTAGCCATTTAAAATTTTT
GATGACCTGCTGCGACGCTTTTTTTCTGGCAAGATAGTCTTGTAAATGCGGGCCAAGATCTGCACACTGG
TATTTCGGTTTTTGGGGCCGCGGGCGGCGACGGGGCCCGTGCGTCCCAGCGCACATGTTCGGCGAGGCGG
GGCCTGCGAGCGCGGCCACCGAGAATCGGACGGGGGTAGTCTCAAGCTGGCCGGCCTGCTCTGGTGCCTG
GCCTCGCGCCGCCGTGTATCGCCCCGCCCTGGGCGGCAAGGCTGGCCCGGTCGGCACCAGTTGCGTGAGC
GGAAAGATGGCCGCTTCCCGGCCCTGCTGCAGGGAGCTCAAAATGGAGGACGCGGCGCTCGGGAGAGCGG
GCGGGTGAGTCACCCACACAAAGGAAAAGGGCCTTTCCGTCCTCAGCCGTCGCTTCATGTGACTCCACGG
AGTACCGGGCGCCGTCCAGGCACCTCGATTAGTTCTCGAGCTTTTGGAGTACGTCGTCTTTAGGTTGGGG
GGAGGGGTTTTATGCGATGGAGTTTCCCCACACTGAGTGGGTGGAGACTGAAGTTAGGCCAGCTTGGCAC
TTGATGTAATTCTCCTTGGAATTTGCCCTTTTTGAGTTTGGATCTTGGTTCATTCTCAAGCCTCAGACAG
TGGTTCAAAGTTTTTTTCTTCCATTTCAGGTGTCGTGAGGCTAGCACCGCCACCATGGGAGACAAGAAGA
GCCCCACCAGGCCGAAGCGGCAGCCGAAGCCGTCCTCGGATGAGGGTTACTGGGACTGTAGCGTCTGCAC
CTTCCGGAACAGCGCCGAGGCCTTCAAGTGCATGATGTGCGATGTGCGGAAGGGCACCTCCACCCGAATG
AAGAATCATGAAATCATAAGTTTCTTGAAGGAAGGAGAGAAGAAAAAGCTGGATCACTTACCAGTAACTG
GAGTTCTCCTATTGGGTAATCTCCACAGATCCACATTGTTTGAAGTTATTGTGAGTGCCTCGAGGACCAA
GGAACCGTTGAAATTTCCAATTTCAGGAAGTTCCAGTGGATGCCCATCAGGAAGATTCTCATGCTAGTAA
TGAACTAGTCCGTAACTTGAAAGTATTTCGATTTCTTGGCTTTATATATCTTGTGGAAAGGACGAGGGCC
GTCGTTAAGAAAGACAGACACGCGTTAAGTCGACAATCAACCTCTGGATTACAAAATTTGTGAAAGATTG
ACTGGTATTCTTAACTATGTTGCTCCTTTTACGCTATGTGGATACGCTGCTTTAATGCCTTTGTATCATG
CTATTGCTTCCCGTATGGCTTTCATTTTCTCCTCCTTGTATAAATCCTGGTTGCTGTCTCTTTATGAGGA
GTTGTGGCCCGTTGTCAGGCAACGTGGCGTGGTGTGCACTGTGTTTGCTGACGCAACCCCCACTGGTTGG
GGCATTGCCACCACCTGTCAGCTCCTTTCCGGGACTTTCGCTTTCCCCCTCCCTATTGCCACGGCGGAAC
TCATCGCCGCCTGCCTTGCCCGCTGCTGGACAGGGGCTCGGCTGTTGGGCACTGACAATTCCGTGGTGTT
GTCGGGGAAATCATCGTCCTTTCCTTGGCTGCTCGCCTGTGTTGCCACCTGGATTCTGCGCGGGACGTCC
TTCTGCTACGTCCCTTCGGCCCTCAATCCAGCGGACCTTCCTTCCCGCGGCCTGCTGCCGGCTCTGCGGC
CTCTTCCGCGTCTTCGCCTTCGCCCTCAGACGAGTCGGATCTCCCTTTGGGCCGCCTCCCCGCGTCGACT
TTAAGACCAATGACTTACAAGGCAGCTGTAGATCTTAGCCACTTTTTAAAAGAAAAGGGGGGACTGGAAG
GGCTAATTCACTCCCAACGAAGACAAGATCTGCTTTTTGCTTGTACTGGGTCTCTCTGGTTAGACCAGAT
CTGAGCCTGGGAGCTCTCTGGCTAACTAGGGAACCCACTGCTTAAGCCTCAATAAAGCTTGCCTTGAGTG
CTTCAAGTAGTGTGTGCCCGTCTGTTGTGTGACTCTGGTAACTAGAGATCCCTCAGACCCTTTTAGTCAG
TGTGGAAAATCTCTAGCAGTACGTATAGTAGTTCATGTCATCTTATTATTCAGTATTTATAACTTGCAAA
GAAATGAATATCAGAGAGTGAGAGGAACTTGTTTATTGCAGCTTATAATGGTTACAAATAAAGCAATAGC
ATCACAAATTTCACAAATAAAGCATTTTTTTCACTGCATTCTAGTTGTGGTTTGTCCAAACTCATCAATG
TATCTTATCATGTCTGGCTCTAGCTATCCCGCCCCTAACTCCGCCCATCCCGCCCCTAACTCCGCCCAGT
TCCGCCCATTCTCCGCCCCATGGCTGACTAATTTTTTTTATTTATGCAGAGGCCGAGGCCGCCTCGGCCT
CTGAGCTATTCCAGAAGTAGTGAGGAGGCTTTTTTGGAGGCCTAGGGACGTACCCAATTCGCCCTATAGT
GAGTCGTATTACGCGCGCTCACTGGCCGTCGTTTTACAACGTCGTGACTGGGAAAACCCTGGCGTTACCC
AACTTAATCGCCTTGCAGCACATCCCCCTTTCGCCAGCTGGCGTAATAGCGAAGAGGCCCGCACCGATCG
CCCTTCCCAACAGTTGCGCAGCCTGAATGGCGAATGGG
[124 nt withheld, positions 6059-6182]
C
[91 nt withheld, positions 6184-6274]
A
[49 nt withheld, positions 6276-6324]
CCTTTGACGTTGGAGTCCACGTTCTTT
[37 nt withheld, positions 6352-6388]
ACCCTATCTCGGTCTATTCTTTTGATTTATAAGGGATTTTGCCGATTTCGGCCTATTGGTTAAAAAATGA
GCTGATTTAACAAAAATTTAACGCGAATTTTAACAAAATATTAACGCTTACAATTTAGGTGGCACTTTTC
GGGGAAATGTGCGCGGAACCCCTATTTGTTTATTTTTCTAAATACATTCAAATATGTATCCGCTCATGAG
ACAATAACCCTGATAAATGCTTCAATAATATTGAAAAAGGAAGAGTATGAGTATTCAACATTTCCGTGTC
GCCCTTATTCCCTTTTTTGCGGCATTTTGCCTTCCTGTTTTTGCTCACCCAGAAACGCTGGTGAAAGTAA
AAGATGCTGAAGATCAGTTGGGTGCACGAGTGGGTTACATCGAACTGGATCTCAACAGCGGTAAGATCCT
TGAGAGTTTTCGCCCCGAAGAACGTTTTCCAATGATGAGCACTTTTAAAGTTCTGCTATGTGGCGCGGTA
TTATCCCGTATTGACGCCGGGCAAGAGCAACTCGGTCGCCGCATACACTATTCTCAGAATGACTTGGTTG
AGTACTCACCAGTCACAGAAAAGCATCTTACGGATGGCATGACAGTAAGAGAATTATGCAGTGCTGCCAT
AACCATGAGTGATAACACTGCGGCCAACTTACTTCTGACAACGATCGGAGGACCGAAGGAGCTAACCGCT
TTTTTGCACAACATGGGGGATCATGTAACTCGCCTTGATCGTTGGGAACCGGAGCTGAATGAAGCCATAC
CAAACGACGAGCGTGACACCACGATGCCTGTAGCAATGGCAACAACGTTGCGCAAACTATTAACTGGCGA
ACTACTTACTCTAGCTTCCCGGCAACAATTAATAGACTGGATGGAGGCGGATAAAGTTGCAGGACCACTT
CTGCGCTCGGCCCTTCCGGCTGGCTGGTTTATTGCTGATAAATCTGGAGCCGGTGAGCGTGGGTCTCGCG
GTATCATTGCAGCACTGGGGCCAGATGGTAAGCCCTCCCGTATCGTAGTTATCTACACGACGGGGAGTCA
GGCAACTATGGATGAACGAAATAGACAGATCGCTGAGATAGGTGCCTCACTGATTAAGCATTGGTAACTG
TCAGACCAAGTTTACTCATATATACTTTAGATTGATTTAAAACTTCATTTTTAATTTAAAAGGATCTAGG
TGAAGATCCTTTTTGATAATCTCATGACCAAAATCCCTTAACGTGAGTTTTCGTTCCACTGAGCGTCAGA
CCCCGTAGAAAAGATCAAAGGATCTTCTTGAGATCCTTTTTTTCTGCGCGTAATCTGCTGCTTGCAAACA
AAAAAACCACCGCTACCAGCGGTGGTTTGTTTGCCGGATCAAGAGCTACCAACTCTTTTTCCGAAGGTAA
CTGGCTTCAGCAGAGCGCAGATACCAAATACTGTTCTTCTAGTGTAGCCGTAGTTAGGCCACCACTTCAA
GAACTCTGTAGCACCGCCTACATACCTCGCTCTGCTAATCCTGTTACCAGTGGCTGCTGCCAGTGGCGAT
AAGTCGTGTCTTACCGGGTTGGACTCAAGACGATAGTTACCGGATAAGGCGCAGCGGTCGGGCTGAACGG
GGGGTTCGTGCACACAGCCCAGCTTGGAGCGAACGACCTACACCGAACTGAGATACCTACAGCGTGAGCT
ATGAGAAAGCGCCACGCTTCCCGAAGGGAGAAAGGCGGACAGGTATCCGGTAAGCGGCAGGGTCGGAACA
GGAGAGCGCACGAGGGAGCTTCCAGGGGGAAACGCCTGGTATCTTTATAGTCCTGTCGGGTTTCGCCACC
TCTGACTTGAGCGTCGATTTTTGTGATGCTCGTCAGGGGGGCGGAGCCTATGGAAAAACGCCAGCAACGC
GGCCTTTTTACGGTTCCTGGCCTTTTGCTGGCCTTTTGCTCACATGTTCTTTCCTGCGTTATCCCCTGAT
TCTGTGGATAACCGTATTACCGCCTTTGAGTGAGCTGATACCGCTCGCCGCAGCCGAACGACCGAGCGCA
GCGAGTCAGTGAGCGAGGAAGCGGAAGAGCGCCCAATACGCAAACCGCCTCTCCCCGCGCGTTGGCCGAT
TCATTAATGCAGCTGGCACGACAGGTTTCCCGACTGGAAAGCGGGCAGTGAGCGCAACGCAATTAATGTG
AGTTAGCTCACTCATTAGGCACCCCAGGCTTTACACTTTATGCTTCCGGCTCGTATGTTGTGTGGAATTG
TGAGCGGATAACAATTTCACACAGGAAACAGCTATGACCATGATTACGCCAAGCGCGCAATTAACCCTCA
CTAAAGGGAACAAAAGCTGGAGCTGCAAGC
Features (pLannotate 1.2.2; 31 found; start..end, strand, type, name):
      5..231     +  promoter       RSV promoter: Rous sarcoma virus enhancer/promoter
    232..412     +  LTR            5' LTR (truncated): truncated 5' long terminal repeat (LTR) from HIV-1
    459..584     +  misc_feature   HIV-1 Ψ: packaging signal of human immunodeficiency virus type 1
    568..931     +  CDS            HIV-1 gag (fragment): gag protein from human immunodeficiency virus 1; gag
   1077..1310    +  misc_feature   RRE: The Rev response element (RRE) of HIV-1 allows for Rev-dependent mRNA export from the nucleus to the cytoplasm.
   1687..1713    +  CDS            Rev (fragment): human immunodeficiency virus 1 (HIV-1) Rev protein; rev; enhances nuclear export of unspliced and incompletely spliced viral mRNAs
   1720..1743    +  promoter       SV40 promoter (fragment): SV40 early promoter
   1744..1815    +  promoter       SV40 promoter (fragment): SV40 enhancer and early promoter
   1839..1974    +  rep_origin     SV40 ori: SV40 origin of replication
   2020..2616    +  CDS            PuroR (fragment): puromycin N-acetyltransferase; pac from Streptomyces; confers resistance to puromycin
   2665..2782    +  misc_feature   cPPT/CTS: central polypurine tract and central termination sequence of HIV-1
   2847..2913    +  CDS            small t antigen (fragment): SV40 (simian virus 40) small t antigen
   2920..4098    +  promoter       EF-1α promoter: strong constitutive promoter for human elongation factor EF-1α
   4115..4267    +  CDS            YAF2 (fragment): YAF2_HUMAN - Experimental evidence at protein level: Swiss-Prot protein existence level 1. Binds to MYC and inhibits MYC-mediated transactivation. Also binds to MYCN and enhances MYCN-dependent transcriptional activation. Increases calpain 2-mediated proteolysis of YY1 in vitro. Component of the E2F6.com-1 complex, a repressive complex that methylates 'Lys-9' of histone H3, suggesting that it is involved in chromatin-remodeling. From Homo sapiens (Human).
   4490..4543    +  promoter       U6 promoter (fragment): RNA polymerase III promoter for human U6 snRNA
   4585..5173    +  misc_feature   WPRE: woodchuck hepatitis virus posttranscriptional regulatory element
   5224..5243    +  misc_feature   cPPT/CTS (fragment): central polypurine tract and central termination sequence of HIV-1
   5245..5478    +  LTR            3' LTR (ΔU3): self-inactivating 3' long terminal repeat (LTR) from HIV-1
   5556..5677    +  polyA_signal   SV40 poly(A) signal: SV40 polyadenylation signal
   5717..5852    +  rep_origin     SV40 ori: SV40 origin of replication
   5873..5891    -  promoter       T7 promoter: promoter for bacteriophage T7 RNA polymerase
   5899..6054    +  CDS            lacZα (fragment): LacZα fragment of β-galactosidase; lacZ fragment
   6059..6487    +  rep_origin     f1 ori (sequence partly withheld): f1 bacteriophage origin of replication; arrow indicates direction of (+) strand synthesis
   6540..6644    +  promoter       AmpR promoter: bla
   6645..7505    +  CDS            AmpR: β-lactamase; bla; confers resistance to ampicillin, carbenicillin, and related antibiotics
   7676..8264    +  rep_origin     ori: high-copy-number ColE1/pMB1/pBR322/pUC origin of replication
   8447..8539    +  CDS            lacI (fragment): lac repressor; lacI; The lac repressor binds to the lac operator to inhibit transcription in E. coli. This inhibition can be relieved by adding lactose or isopropyl-β-D-thiogalactopyranoside (IPTG).
   8552..8573    +  protein_bind   CAP binding site: CAP binding activates transcription in the presence of cAMP. E. coli catabolite activator protein
   8588..8618    +  promoter       lac promoter: promoter for the E. coli lac operon
   8626..8642    +  protein_bind   lac operator: The lac repressor binds to the lac operator to inhibit transcription in E. coli. This inhibition can be relieved by adding lactose or isopropyl-β-D-thiogalactopyranoside (IPTG). lac repressor encoded by lacI
   8687..8705    +  promoter       T3 promoter: promoter for bacteriophage T3 RNA polymerase
