[The description below was written by a language model from this plasmid's Addgene catalogue record and pLannotate feature annotations shown in this document.]
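Description:
TFORF1556 is a third-generation-style, self-inactivating lentiviral expression plasmid built on the pLX_TRC317 backbone, carrying a human YAF2 open reading frame for overexpression in mammalian cells. It belongs to a barcoded transcription factor ORF collection in which each ORF is paired with a unique 24-bp barcode, so that the factor present in a given cell can be identified by sequencing in pooled screens. In bacteria the plasmid is maintained through a high-copy ColE1/pUC-type origin and selected with ampicillin via the β-lactamase gene. An f1 origin and residual lac, T7 and T3 cloning-vector elements are also present. The depositor warns that recombination can occur, as is common for LTR-containing plasmids.

The viral genome is transcribed from an RSV promoter fused to a truncated HIV-1 5' LTR, followed by the Ψ packaging signal with a partial gag region, the Rev response element for nuclear export of the full-length RNA, and a cPPT/CTS element. It ends in a ΔU3 3' LTR, which inactivates LTR promoter activity after integration, followed by an SV40 polyadenylation signal. Within this unit, an SV40 early promoter drives puromycin N-acetyltransferase for selection of transduced cells, and a separate EF-1α promoter drives the YAF2 ORF, with a downstream WPRE to enhance transcript stability and expression. The insert is listed at 464 bp and corresponds to a specific YAF2 transcript isoform. The automated annotation matches only part of this region to the reference YAF2 protein, which may reflect the isoform. The barcode itself is not annotated in the feature table, and its position is not stated in the record. The short U6 promoter fragment between the ORF and the WPRE is a partial match only.
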