Addgene plasmid #141837: TFORF1556
Purpose: Lentiviral vector for overexpressing transcription factor ORFs with unique 24-bp barcodes. Barcodes facilitate identification of transcription factors in pooled screens.
Depositing lab: Feng Zhang. Depositing organization: Broad Institute. Publication: A transcription factor atlas of directed differentiation. Joung J, Ma S, Tay T, Geiger-Schuller KR, Kirchgatterer PC, Verdine VK, Guo B, Arias-Garcia MA, Allen WE, Singh A, Kuksenko O, Abudayyeh OO, Gootenberg JS, Fu Z, Macrae RK, Buenrostro JD, Regev A, Zhang F. Cell. 2023 Jan 5;186(1):209-229.e26. doi: 10.1016/j.cell.2022.11.026. PubMed 36608654.
Backbone
  Vector backbone: pLX_TRC317
  Backbone manufacturer: Broad Institute Genetic Perturbation Platform
  Backbone size w/o insert (bp): 8264
  Vector type: Mammalian Expression, Lentiviral
  Selectable markers: Puromycin
Growth in bacteria
  Bacterial resistance: Ampicillin, 100 μg/mL
  Growth temperature: 37°C
  Growth strain: NEB Stable
  Copy number: High Copy
Gene/Insert
  Gene/Insert name: YAF2
  Species: H. sapiens (human)
  Insert size (bp): 464
  Entrez Gene: YAF2
  Promoter: EF1a
  Cloning method: Unknown
  Sequencing primers: 5′ GGGTGGAGACTGAAGTTAGGCCAG; 3′ CACATAGCGTAAAAGGAGCAACATAG
Terms and licenses: Academic/Nonprofit Terms; Industry Terms: Not Available to Industry
Depositor comments: XM_017018670,ENST00000552928 . The transcription factor ORF portion of this plasmid was synthesized by Genewiz. Please test multiple small colonies in case of plasmid recombination. To make this collection available in a timely manner, a portion of this collection was not fully sequenced by Addgene. If an Addgene verified full plasmid sequence is not available, please contact us prior to placing an order to request the full sequence.
How to cite: TFORF1556 was a gift from Feng Zhang (Addgene plasmid # 141837 ; http://n2t.net/addgene:141837 ; RRID:Addgene_141837)
