>Addgene plasmid #141837 | TFORF1556 | depositor partial sequence | sequence record 277648 | Insert
ACCGCCACCATGGGAGACAAGAAGAGCCCCACCAGGCCGAAGCGGCAGCCGAAGCCGTCCTCGGATGAGG
GTTACTGGGACTGTAGCGTCTGCACCTTCCGGAACAGCGCCGAGGCCTTCAAGTGCATGATGTGCGATGT
GCGGAAGGGCACCTCCACCCGAATGAAGAATCATGAAATCATAAGTTTCTTGAAGGAAGGAGAGAAGAAA
AAGCTGGATCACTTACCAGTAACTGGAGTTCTCCTATTGGGTAATCTCCACAGATCCACATTGTTTGAAG
TTATTGTGAGTGCCTCGAGGACCAAGGAACCGTTGAAATTTCCAATTTCAGGAAGTTCCAGTGGATGCCC
ATCAGGAAGATTCTCATGCTAGTAATGAACTAGTCCGTAACTTGAAAGTATTTCGATTTCTTGGCTTTAT
ATATCTTGTGGAAAGGACGAGGGCCGTCGTTAAGAAAGACAGAC
