>Addgene plasmid #141837 | TFORF1556 | depositor partial sequence | sequence record 277649 | Barcode
GGGCCGTCGTTAAGAAAGACAGAC
